>Addgene plasmid #34833 | pAD43-daf-16 RNAi | depositor partial sequence | sequence record 41980 | pAD43 daf-16 RNAi sequence, M13F20
CGGGGNCGCGCGGTATACGACTCACTATAGGGCGAATTGGGTACCGGGCCCCCCCTCGAGGTCGACGGTA
TCGATAAGCTTGATATCACTTCCAATAGCTGGAGAAACACGAGACGACGATCCAGGAATCGAGAGGTTCG
ATTGAGTTCGGGGACGGAAAGATGATGGAACGTTATCAAATGCTCCTTGCATTGAATCATCATCATACAA
ATCGTGAGAAATCGTTTGAATCGATCCGGCAATCGAATTTCCATTAAGTGTCGAGTGAAGGGAGCCCATC
AATGCTCTCTCCTTTATCCTCTTCTTGGCTCCGCGGCGAGATTTTTCGAGTTGAGCCTTTGTAGTCGTCT
CAATAGTATTGGATCGTTCACGTGTACGCCGTGGATTCCTTCCTGGCTTTGCATCTGGATTAATAACCCA
CCACGAGCTCTTTCCGGCTCCTTCATTCTGAATTCGCATGAAACGAGAATGAAGAGACAGATTGTGACGG
ATCGAGTTCTTCCATCCAGCTGAACTGTTCGAATCTCCCTTATCCCTGAAGTATGGAACATTCTGGACCA
TCCATTCGTAAACTTGTGCAAGAGTTAACCGTTTCTCTGGACTAGCCATAATGGCTGTAGTGATAAGTTC
AGCATATGACATATTTCCCCAAGCGTTCCGTCTGGTCGTTGTCTTTTTTCCCGATACGGTATCGTCTGGC
GATTCGGACATTCTGAAATCCGAAGGAAACGATGTCTGATGAGAATTGCTTCCATCTGGAGTATGAAGCA
TTGCTGTCGACCCGTTTGAAGATGCTCCGCCGAGCTGTCCACATTGCTCATTGCTCCCGTATAGGTCAGC
ATCTTCTTCAGGAATTTGTTCATGAATAATGGGACTCGAGTTGAGTGGTGGTTCGAGTTGCGGCCTACGC
ATTGGCCACGTATGGCACCGATCACGAGGAATCGGTTCCATATCATCATTCATCATCACATCATCCGGNG
TATNCATGAACGTGTCCGCTCCGANTCTCNAAACAAATGAAGNNGNACGTGGAAGGCGGANGACAATGCA
TCANTTCCCTGATCTACNANCATCTCNATCANACGTCTTCGGNANTNCANCAAANACNACATGTTGAGAA
TGAGGAAAANCCGGAGTGANGAAGACGGNGTTGCTCNGGCCAATNCNGCACCCGGGGAACNCAANGNTTC
CCCCTAAAGGNGGNATNACCGNGGGNCCCCNNTTTGTNCCNTTANGNGGTAATGGCCCTGGGGAAAANGG
NNAANGNTNCNGGGGAATTTTCCNCCCAATNCCAAAAAAANCNGAAAAAAGNAACNGGGGCCAANGGAAA
ACAANTGGNNCCCCCCCNTNNNGNAAAGNG
