>Addgene plasmid #34833 | pAD43-daf-16 RNAi | addgene partial sequence | sequence record 45654 | pBluescriptKS
CACGATCCACGGACACTGGTTCAACTCGTGGTATGATGGTGGTGGAGCAATTGGTTCCGTCTGAAAATTC
TATATATTACTCAGTTTTTTCACTTAAAAAAAAAGAAAATTCTAATTTTCGGTGTGAGAAAATATAAAAT
GATTTGCATGTTACTAATATTTTAGGGGACCTTGAAACTAAATTCAGAATTAAAAATATTGAATTTAAGT
AAAATTCAAATTTTTTAATTGTCTAAAAAGGAGCTCACTTGTACTAACCACAAGAAAATTTTCAAATTTT
CCTGAAAATTGCAAATTCTCATTTCTCACCTTAATCGGCTTCGACTCCTGCTTAATCTGAACTCCACCAA
TATGAGTAGTTGCATCGATACGCATTTGATCAGTTCTATCAACAATATCACTTGGAATTGCTGGAACCGA
TTCGCCAACCCATGATGGGAATTCTAGATCATCATAGATATCACTTCCAATAGCTGGG
