[The description below was written by a language model from this plasmid's Addgene catalogue record.]
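Description:
pAD43-daf-16 RNAi is a bacterial expression plasmid designed for RNA interference by feeding in Caenorhabditis elegans. It is built on pAD12, a derivative of the Stratagene pBluescript phagemid (about 3 kb without insert) that was modified so that T7 promoters sit on both sides of the multiple cloning site. The plasmid is propagated in standard E. coli cloning strains under ampicillin selection. The record lists it as low copy, and no feature table is provided, so the origin of replication and other backbone elements are not itemised beyond what the pBluescript parentage implies.

The payload is an approximately 1.6 kb fragment of C. elegans daf-16, the FOXO-family forkhead transcription factor that acts downstream of the insulin/IGF-1 receptor pathway. The fragment was inserted by restriction cloning, but the sites used are not recorded, nor is the region of the gene it covers. Because the insert is flanked by convergent T7 promoters, T7 RNA polymerase transcribes both strands, and the complementary transcripts anneal to form double-stranded RNA. The depositor specifies HT115 bacteria for experiments. This strain supplies inducible T7 polymerase and lacks RNase III, so dsRNA accumulates. Worms that eat these bacteria take up the dsRNA and silence endogenous daf-16.

The associated work examined the timing requirements for insulin/IGF-1 signalling in C. elegans. This fits the main advantage of feeding RNAi, which is that knockdown can be started at chosen life stages by moving animals onto the dsRNA-expressing bacteria. The insert can be checked by sequencing with standard M13 forward and reverse primers.
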