Addgene plasmid #34833: pAD43-daf-16 RNAi
Depositing lab: Cynthia Kenyon. Depositing organization: University of California, San Francisco (UCSF). Publication: Timing requirements for insulin/IGF-1 signaling in C. elegans. Dillin A, Crawford DK, Kenyon C. Science. 2002 Oct 25;298(5594):830-4. 10.1126/science.1074240 PubMed 12399591.
Backbone
  Vector backbone: pBluescript
  Backbone manufacturer: Stratagene
  Backbone size w/o insert (bp): 2961
  Modifications to backbone: pBluescript was converted into pAD12, with the introduction of T7 promoter at both sides of MCS.
  Vector type: Bacterial Expression, RNAi
Growth in bacteria
  Bacterial resistance: Ampicillin, 100 μg/mL
  Growth temperature: 37°C
  Growth strain: DH5alpha
  Copy number: Low Copy
Gene/Insert
  Gene/Insert name: daf-16
  Species: C. elegans (nematode)
  Insert size (bp): 1600
  Entrez Gene: daf-16 (a.k.a. CELE_R13H8.1)
  Cloning method: Restriction Enzyme; 5′ cloning site None (unknown if destroyed); 3′ cloning site None (unknown if destroyed)
  Sequencing primers: 5′ M13F(-20); 3′ M13R
Resource information
  A portion of this plasmid was derived from a plasmid made by: Andrew Dillin and Cynthia Kenyon, UCSF.
Terms and licenses: Academic/Nonprofit Terms; Industry Terms: Not Available to Industry
Depositor comments: Use HT115 bacteria for experiments--Grow O/N on LB supplemented with carbenicillin (100ug/ml) & tetracyclin (12.5ug/ml) and pick single colony for liquid culture.
How to cite: pAD43-daf-16 RNAi was a gift from Cynthia Kenyon (Addgene plasmid # 34833 ; http://n2t.net/addgene:34833 ; RRID:Addgene_34833)
